Addgene plasmid #61395: pL-SFFV.Reporter.RFP657.PAC
Purpose: (Empty Backbone) Lentiviral vector for RFP657 NHEJ reporter system expression. Allows insertion of target sites between the SFFV promoter and RFP657 for detection of fluorescence knockdown. Puromycin resistance.
Depositing lab: Benjamin Ebert. Depositing organization: Brigham and Women's Hospital. Publication: Generation of mouse models of myeloid malignancy with combinatorial genetic lesions using CRISPR-Cas9 genome editing. Heckl D, Kowalczyk MS, Yudovich D, Belizaire R, Puram RV, McConkey ME, Thielke A, Aster JC, Regev A, Ebert BL. Nat Biotechnol. 2014 Jun 22. doi: 10.1038/nbt.2951. PubMed 24952903.
Backbone
  Vector backbone: RRL.PPT.SFFV.RFP657.IRES2.PAC.PRE
  Backbone size (bp): 8626
  Vector type: Mammalian Expression, Lentiviral
  Promoter: SFFV
  Selectable markers: Puromycin
Growth in bacteria
  Bacterial resistance: Ampicillin, 100 μg/mL
  Growth temperature: 37°C
  Growth strain: Stbl3
  Copy number: Unknown
Gene/Insert
  Cloning method: Restriction Enzyme
  Sequencing primers: 5′ GCTTCCCGAGCTCTATAAAAGAG; 3′ TGACAGGTGGTGGCAATGCC
Resource information
  A portion of this plasmid was derived from a plasmid made by: Dirk Heckl
Terms and licenses: Academic/Nonprofit Terms; Industry Terms: Not Available to Industry
How to cite: pL-SFFV.Reporter.RFP657.PAC was a gift from Benjamin Ebert (Addgene plasmid # 61395 ; http://n2t.net/addgene:61395 ; RRID:Addgene_61395)
