[The description below was written by a language model from this plasmid's Addgene catalogue record and pLannotate feature annotations shown in this document.]
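Description:
pL-SFFV.Reporter.RFP657.PAC is an 8.6 kb empty-backbone lentiviral vector built on the RRL.PPT.SFFV.RFP657.IRES2.PAC.PRE framework and intended for mammalian expression of a fluorescent reporter of nuclease cutting and NHEJ repair. In bacteria it is maintained through a high-copy ColE1/pUC-type origin with ampicillin resistance (AmpR); an f1 origin and remnants of a lac/pBluescript-type cloning region (lacZα fragment, lac promoter/operator, T3 and T7 promoters) are also annotated in the plasmid backbone. The viral genome is driven by an RSV promoter fused to a truncated HIV-1 5' LTR, so genomic RNA can be transcribed without Tat. It is followed by the Ψ packaging signal with a gag fragment, the Rev response element and the cPPT/CTS. The second truncated LTR, downstream of the cargo, is followed by an SV40 poly(A) signal and SV40 origin.

The internal cassette uses the spleen focus-forming virus (SFFV) promoter to express TagRFP657, a far-red fluorescent protein, linked through an EMCV IRES2 to puromycin N-acetyltransferase (PAC/PuroR), with a WPRE downstream to enhance transcript expression. A short cloning-site fragment lies between the SFFV promoter and the RFP657 coding sequence, and this is where users insert nuclease target sites by restriction cloning. According to the record, editing of the inserted site is read out as knockdown of RFP657 fluorescence, presumably because repair-induced indels disrupt reporter expression, while puromycin allows selection of transduced reporter cells. The associated work concerns CRISPR-Cas9 genome editing for mouse models of myeloid malignancy, which is consistent with use in testing guide RNA activity. No target site is present in the plasmid as deposited.
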