Features (pLannotate 1.2.2; 30 found; start..end, strand, type, name):
     16..237     +  promoter       RSV promoter: Rous sarcoma virus enhancer/promoter
    244..424     +  LTR            5' LTR (truncated): truncated 5' long terminal repeat (LTR) from HIV-1
    468..593     +  misc_feature   HIV-1 Ψ: packaging signal of human immunodeficiency virus type 1
    577..940     +  CDS            HIV-1 gag (fragment): gag protein from human immunodeficiency virus 1; gag
   1035..1371    +  ncRNA          RRE: Accession: RF00036 - HIV Rev response element
   1696..1796    +  CDS            Rev (fragment): human immunodeficiency virus 1 (HIV-1) Rev protein; rev; enhances nuclear export of unspliced and incompletely spliced viral mRNAs
   1815..1932    +  misc_feature   cPPT/CTS: central polypurine tract and central termination sequence of HIV-1
   1966..2367    +  promoter       SFFV promoter: spleen focus-forming virus long terminal repeat (LTR) promoter
   2377..2400    +  misc_feature   MCS (fragment): pBluescript multiple cloning site
   2437..3132    +  CDS            TagRFP657: TagRFP657 is a basic (constitutively fluorescent) far red fluorescent protein published in 2010, derived from Entacmaea quadricolor. It has low acid sensitivity.
   3159..3745    +  misc_feature   IRES2: internal ribosome entry site (IRES) of the encephalomyocarditis virus (EMCV)
   3755..4354    +  CDS            PuroR: puromycin N-acetyltransferase; pac from Streptomyces alboniger; confers resistance to puromycin
   4381..4406    +  misc_feature   MCS (fragment): pBluescript multiple cloning site
   4406..4465    +  CDS            S (fragment): HBSAG_WHV6 - Experimental evidence at transcript level: Swiss-Prot protein existence level 2. The middle envelope protein plays an important role in the budding of the virion. It is involved in the induction of budding in a nucleocapsid independent way. In this process the majority of envelope proteins bud to form subviral lipoprotein particles of 22 nm of diameter that do not contain a nucleocapsid (By similarity). From Woodchuck hepatitis B virus (isolate w64/pWS23) (WHV).
   4597..5000    +  misc_feature   WPRE: woodchuck hepatitis virus posttranscriptional regulatory element
   5002..5157    +  CDS            nef (fragment): NEF_HV1LA - Experimental evidence at protein level: Swiss-Prot protein existence level 1. Extracellular Nef protein targets CD4(+) T-lymphocytes for apoptosis by interacting with CXCR4 surface receptors. From Human immunodeficiency virus type 1 group M subtype B (isolate Lai) (HIV-1).
   5143..5323    +  LTR            5' LTR (truncated): truncated 5' long terminal repeat (LTR) from HIV-1
   5395..5516    +  polyA_signal   SV40 poly(A) signal: SV40 polyadenylation signal
   5535..5670    +  rep_origin     SV40 ori: SV40 origin of replication
   5703..5721    -  promoter       T7 promoter: promoter for bacteriophage T7 RNA polymerase
   5729..5884    +  CDS            lacZα (fragment): LacZα fragment of β-galactosidase; lacZ fragment
   5892..6347    +  rep_origin     f1 ori (sequence partly withheld): f1 bacteriophage origin of replication; arrow indicates direction of (+) strand synthesis
   6376..6480    +  promoter       AmpR promoter: bla
   6481..7341    +  CDS            AmpR: β-lactamase; bla; confers resistance to ampicillin, carbenicillin, and related antibiotics
   7512..8100    +  rep_origin     ori: high-copy-number ColE1/pMB1/pBR322/pUC origin of replication
   8283..8375    +  CDS            lacI (fragment): lac repressor; lacI; The lac repressor binds to the lac operator to inhibit transcription in E. coli. This inhibition can be relieved by adding lactose or isopropyl-β-D-thiogalactopyranoside (IPTG).
   8388..8409    +  protein_bind   CAP binding site: CAP binding activates transcription in the presence of cAMP. E. coli catabolite activator protein
   8424..8454    +  promoter       lac promoter: promoter for the E. coli lac operon
   8462..8478    +  protein_bind   lac operator: The lac repressor binds to the lac operator to inhibit transcription in E. coli. This inhibition can be relieved by adding lactose or isopropyl-β-D-thiogalactopyranoside (IPTG). lac repressor encoded by lacI
   8523..8541    +  promoter       T3 promoter: promoter for bacteriophage T3 RNA polymerase
>Addgene plasmid #61395 | pL-SFFV.Reporter.RFP657.PAC | depositor full sequence | sequence record 101662 | pL-SFFV.Reporter.RFP657.PAC sequence 8626 bps
CGAGTTAGAGCTTAATGTAGTCTTATGCAATACTCTTGTAGTCTTGCAACATGGTAACGATGAGTTAGCA
ACATGCCTTACAAGGAGAGAAAAAGCACCGTGCATGCCGATTGGTGGAAGTAAGGTGGTACGATCGTGCC
TTATTAGGAAGGCAACAGACGGGTCTGACATGGATTGGACGAACCACTGAATTGCCGCATTGCAGAGATA
TTGTATTTAAGTGCCTAGCTCGATACAATAAACGGGTCTCTCTGGTTAGACCAGATCTGAGCCTGGGAGC
TCTCTGGCTAACTAGGGAACCCACTGCTTAAGCCTCAATAAAGCTTGCCTTGAGTGCTTCAAGTAGTGTG
TGCCCGTCTGTTGTGTGACTCTGGTAACTAGAGATCCCTCAGACCCTTTTAGTCAGTGTGGAAAATCTCT
AGCAGTGGCGCCCGAACAGGGACCTGAAAGCGAAAGGGAAACCAGAGCTCTCTCGACGCAGGACTCGGCT
TGCTGAAGCGCGCACGGCAAGAGGCGAGGGGCGGCGACTGGTGAGTACGCCAAAAATTTTGACTAGCGGA
GGCTAGAAGGAGAGAGATGGGTGCGAGAGCGTCAGTATTAAGCGGGGGAGAATTAGATCGCGATGGGAAA
AAATTCGGTTAAGGCCAGGGGGAAAGAAAAAATATAAATTAAAACATATAGTATGGGCAAGCAGGGAGCT
AGAACGATTCGCAGTTAATCCTGGCCTGTTAGAAACATCAGAAGGCTGTAGACAAATACTGGGACAGCTA
CAACCATCCCTTCAGACAGGATCAGAAGAACTTAGATCATTATATAATACAGTAGCAACCCTCTATTGTG
TGCATCAAAGGATAGAGATAAAAGACACCAAGGAAGCTTTAGACAAGATAGAGGAAGAGCAAAACAAAAG
TAAGACCACCGCACAGCAAGCGGCCGCTGATCTTCAGACCTGGAGGAGGAGATATGAGGGACAATTGGAG
AAGTGAATTATATAAATATAAAGTAGTAAAAATTGAACCATTAGGAGTAGCACCCACCAAGGCAAAGAGA
AGAGTGGTGCAGAGAGAAAAAAGAGCAGTGGGAATAGGAGCTTTGTTCCTTGGGTTCTTGGGAGCAGCAG
GAAGCACTATGGGCGCAGCCTCAATGACGCTGACGGTACAGGCCAGACAATTATTGTCTGGTATAGTGCA
GCAGCAGAACAATTTGCTGAGGGCTATTGAGGCGCAACAGCATCTGTTGCAACTCACAGTCTGGGGCATC
AAGCAGCTCCAGGCAAGAATCCTGGCTGTGGAAAGATACCTAAAGGATCAACAGCTCCTGGGGATTTGGG
GTTGCTCTGGAAAACTCATTTGCACCACTGCTGTGCCTTGGAATGCTAGTTGGAGTAATAAATCTCTGGA
ACAGATTTGGAATCACACGACCTGGATGGAGTGGGACAGAGAAATTAACAATTACACAAGCTTAATACAC
TCCTTAATTGAAGAATCGCAAAACCAGCAAGAAAAGAATGAACAAGAATTATTGGAATTAGATAAATGGG
CAAGTTTGTGGAATTGGTTTAACATAACAAATTGGCTGTGGTATATAAAATTATTCATAATGATAGTAGG
AGGCTTGGTAGGTTTAAGAATAGTTTTTGCTGTACTTTCTATAGTGAATAGAGTTAGGCAGGGATATTCA
CCATTATCGTTTCAGACCCACCTCCCAACCCCGAGGGGACCCGACAGGCCCGAAGGAATAGAAGAAGAAG
GTGGAGAGAGAGACAGAGACAGATCCATTCGATTAGTGAACGGATCTCGACGGTATCGGTTAACTTTTAA
AAGAAAAGGGGGGATTGGGGGGTACAGTGCAGGGGAAAGAATAGTAGACATAATAGCAACAGACATACAA
ACTAAAGAATTACAAAAACAAATTACAAAAATTCAAAATTTTATCGATCACGAGACTAGCCTCGAGCTAG
CTGCAGTAACGCCATTTTGCAAGGCATGGAAAAATACCAAACCAAGAATAGAGAAGTTCAGATCAAGGGC
GGGTACATGAAAATAGCTAACGTTGGGCCAAACAGGATATCTGCGGTGAGCAGTTTCGGCCCCGGCCCGG
GGCCAAGAACAGATGGTCACCGCAGTTTCGGCCCCGGCCCGAGGCCAAGAACAGATGGTCCCCAGATATG
GCCCAACCCTCAGCAGTTTCTTAAGACCCATCAGATGTTTCCAGGCTCCCCCAAGGACCTGAAATGACCC
TGCGCCTTATTTGAATTAACCAATCAGCCTGCTTCTCGCTTCTGTTCGCGCGCTTCTGCTTCCCGAGCTC
TATAAAAGAGCTCACAACCCCTCACTCGGCGCGCCAGTCCTCCGACAGACTGAGTCGGCCGGTCGAATCA
AGCTTATCGATACCGTCGACGGATCCACCGGTGCCACCATGTCCGGAGCCACGCGTAGCGAGCTGATCAC
CGAGAACATGCACATGAAGCTGTACATGGAGGGCACCGTGAACAACCACCACTTCAAGTGCACATCCGAG
GGCGAAGGCAAGCCCTACGAGGGCACCCAGACCCAGAGAATCAAGGTGGTCGAGGGCGGCCCTCTCCCCT
TCGCCTTCGACATCCTGGCTACCAGCTTCATGTACGGCAGTCACACCTTCATCAACCACACCCAGGGCAT
CCCCGACTTCTGGAAGCAGTCCTTCCCTGAGGGCTTCACATGGGAGAGAGTCACCACATACGAAGACGGG
GGCGTGCTGACCGCTACCCAGGACACCAGCCTCCAGGACGGCTGCCTCATCTACAACGTCAAGATCAGAG
GGGTGAACTTCCCATCCAACGGCCCTGTGATGCAGAAGAAAACACTCGGCTGGGAGGCCCACACCGAGAT
GCTGTACCCCGCTGACGGCGGCCTGGAAGGCAGAACCGCGCTGGCCCTGAAGCTCGTGGGCGGGGGCCAC
CTGATCTGCAACTTCAAGACCACATACAGATCCAAGAAACCCGCTAAGAACCTCAAGATGCCCGGCGTCT
ACTATGTGGACTACAGACTGGAAAGAATCAAGGAGGCCGACAAAGAGACCTACGTCGAGCAGCACGAGGT
GGCTGTGGCCAGATACTGCGACCTCCCTAGCAAACTGGGGCACAAACTTAATTGAATGCATGAGTAACTG
AGGATCCGCCCCTCTCCCTCCCCCCCCCCTAACGTTACTGGCCGAAGCCGCTTGAAATAAGGCCGGTGTG
CGTTTGTCTATATGTTATTTTCCACCATATTGCCGTCTTTTGGCAATGTGAGGGCCCGGAAACCTGGCCC
TGTCTTCTTGACGAGCATTCCTAGGGGTCTTTCCCCTCTCGCCAAAGGAATGCAAGGTCTGTTGAATGTC
GTGAAGGAAGCAGTTCCTCTGGAAGCTTCTTGAAGACAAACAACGTCTGTAGCGACCCTTTGCAGGCAGC
GGAACCCCCCACCTGGCGACAGGTGCCTCTGCGGCCAAAAGCCACGTGTATAAGATACACCTGCAAAGGC
GGCACAACCCCAGTGCCACGTTGTGAGTTGGATAGTTGTGGAAAGAGTCAAATGGCTCTCCTCAAGCGTA
TTCAACAAGGGGCTGAAGGATGCCCAGAAGGTACCCCATTGTATGGGATCTGATCTGGGGCCTCGGTACA
CATGCTTTACATGTGTTTAGTCGAGGTTAAAAAAACGTCTAGGCCCCCCGAACCACGGGGACGTGGTTTT
CCTTTGAAAAACACGATGATAATATGGCCACAACCCTGGCCACCATGACCGAGTACAAGCCCACGGTGCG
CCTCGCCACCCGCGACGACGTCCCCAGGGCCGTACGCACCCTCGCCGCCGCGTTCGCCGACTACCCCGCC
ACGCGCCACACCGTCGATCCGGACCGCCACATCGAGCGGGTCACCGAGCTGCAAGAACTCTTCCTCACGC
GCGTCGGGCTCGACATCGGCAAGGTGTGGGTCGCGGACGACGGCGCCGCGGTGGCGGTCTGGACCACGCC
GGAGAGCGTCGAAGCGGGGGCGGTGTTCGCCGAGATCGGCCCGCGCATGGCCGAGTTGAGCGGTTCCCGG
CTGGCCGCGCAGCAACAGATGGAAGGCCTCCTGGCGCCGCACCGGCCCAAGGAGCCCGCGTGGTTCCTGG
CCACCGTCGGCGTCTCGCCCGACCACCAGGGCAAGGGTCTGGGCAGCGCCGTCGTGCTCCCCGGAGTGGA
GGCGGCCGAGCGCGCCGGGGTGCCCGCCTTCCTGGAGACCTCCGCGCCCCGCAACCTCCCCTTCTACGAG
CGGCTCGGCTTCACCGTCACCGCCGACGTCGAGGTGCCCGAAGGACCGCGCACCTGGTGCATGACCCGCA
AGCCCGGTGCCTGATGTACAAGTAAAGCGGCCGCGTCGACGGATCCCCCGGGCTGCAGGAATTCGAGCAT
CTTACCGCCATTTATTCCCATATTTGTTCTGTTTTTCTTGATTTGGGTATACATTTAAATGTTAATAAAA
CAAAATGGTGGGGCAATCATTTACATTTTTAGGGATATGTAATTACTAGTTCAGGTGTATTGCCACAAGA
CAAACATGTTAAGAAACTTTCCCGTTATTTACGCTCTGTTCCTGTTAATCAACCTCTGGATTACAAAATT
TGTGAAAGATTGACTGATATTCTTAACTATGTTGCTCCTTTTACGCTGTGTGGATATGCTGCTTTAATGC
CTCTGTATCATGCTATTGCTTCCCGTACGGCTTTCGTTTTCTCCTCCTTGTATAAATCCTGGTTGCTGTC
TCTTTATGAGGAGTTGTGGCCCGTTGTCCGTCAACGTGGCGTGGTGTGCTCTGTGTTTGCTGACGCAACC
CCCACTGGCTGGGGCATTGCCACCACCTGTCAACTCCTTTCTGGGACTTTCGCTTTCCCCCTCCCGATCG
CCACGGCAGAACTCATCGCCGCCTGCCTTGCCCGCTGCTGGACAGGGGCTAGGTTGCTGGGCACTGATAA
TTCCGTGGTGTTGTCGGGGAAGCTGACGTCCTTTCGAATTCGATATCAGGTACCTTTAAGACCAATGACT
TACAAGGCAGCTGTAGATCTTAGCCACTTTTTAAAAGAAAAGGGGGGACTGGAAGGGCTACGTAACTCCC
AACGAAGACAAGATCTGCTTTTTGCTTGTACTGGGTCTCTCTGGTTAGACCAGATCTGAGCCTGGGAGCT
CTCTGGCTAACTAGGGAACCCACTGCTTAAGCCTCAATAAAGCTTGCCTTGAGTGCTTCAAGTAGTGTGT
GCCCGTCTGTTGTGTGACTCTGGTAACTAGAGATCCCTCAGACCCTTTTAGTCAGTGTGGAAAATCTCTA
GCAGTAGTAGTTCATGTCATCTTATTATTCAGTATTTATAACTTGCAAAGAAATGAATATCAGAGAGTGA
GAGGAACTTGTTTATTGCAGCTTATAATGGTTACAAATAAAGCAATAGCATCACAAATTTCACAAATAAA
GCATTTTTTTCACTGCATTCTAGTTGTGGTTTGTCCAAACTCATCAATGTATCTTATCATGTCTGGCTCT
AGCTATCCCGCCCCTAACTCCGCCCAGTTCCGCCCATTCTCCGCCCCATGGCTGACTAATTTTTTTTATT
TATGCAGAGGCCGAGGCCGCCTCGGCCTCTGAGCTATTCCAGAAGTAGTGAGGAGGCTTTTTTGGAGGCC
TAGGCTTTTGCGTCGAGACGTACCCAATTCGCCCTATAGTGAGTCGTATTACGCGCGCTCACTGGCCGTC
GTTTTACAACGTCGTGACTGGGAAAACCCTGGCGTTACCCAACTTAATCGCCTTGCAGCACATCCCCCTT
TCGCCAGCTGGCGTAATAGCGAAGAGGCCCGCACCGATCGCCCTTCCCAACAGTTGCGCAGCCTGAATGG
CGAATGGCGCG
[124 nt withheld, positions 5892-6015]
C
[91 nt withheld, positions 6017-6107]
A
[49 nt withheld, positions 6109-6157]
CCTTTGACGTTGGAGTCCACGTTCTTT
[37 nt withheld, positions 6185-6221]
ACCCTATCTCGGTCTATTCTTTTGATTTATAAGGGATTTTGCCGATTTCGGCCTATTGGTTAAAAAATGA
GCTGATTTAACAAAAATTTAACGCGAATTTTAACAAAATATTAACGTTTACAATTTCCCAGGTGGCACTT
TTCGGGGAAATGTGCGCGGAACCCCTATTTGTTTATTTTTCTAAATACATTCAAATATGTATCCGCTCAT
GAGACAATAACCCTGATAAATGCTTCAATAATATTGAAAAAGGAAGAGTATGAGTATTCAACATTTCCGT
GTCGCCCTTATTCCCTTTTTTGCGGCATTTTGCCTTCCTGTTTTTGCTCACCCAGAAACGCTGGTGAAAG
TAAAAGATGCTGAAGATCAGTTGGGTGCACGAGTGGGTTACATCGAACTGGATCTCAACAGCGGTAAGAT
CCTTGAGAGTTTTCGCCCCGAAGAACGTTTTCCAATGATGAGCACTTTTAAAGTTCTGCTATGTGGCGCG
GTATTATCCCGTATTGACGCCGGGCAAGAGCAACTCGGTCGCCGCATACACTATTCTCAGAATGACTTGG
TTGAGTACTCACCAGTCACAGAAAAGCATCTTACGGATGGCATGACAGTAAGAGAATTATGCAGTGCTGC
CATAACCATGAGTGATAACACTGCGGCCAACTTACTTCTGACAACGATCGGAGGACCGAAGGAGCTAACC
GCTTTTTTGCACAACATGGGGGATCATGTAACTCGCCTTGATCGTTGGGAACCGGAGCTGAATGAAGCCA
TACCAAACGACGAGCGTGACACCACGATGCCTGTAGCAATGGCAACAACGTTGCGCAAACTATTAACTGG
CGAACTACTTACTCTAGCTTCCCGGCAACAATTAATAGACTGGATGGAGGCGGATAAAGTTGCAGGACCA
CTTCTGCGCTCGGCCCTTCCGGCTGGCTGGTTTATTGCTGATAAATCTGGAGCCGGTGAGCGTGGGTCTC
GCGGTATCATTGCAGCACTGGGGCCAGATGGTAAGCCCTCCCGTATCGTAGTTATCTACACGACGGGGAG
TCAGGCAACTATGGATGAACGAAATAGACAGATCGCTGAGATAGGTGCCTCACTGATTAAGCATTGGTAA
CTGTCAGACCAAGTTTACTCATATATACTTTAGATTGATTTAAAACTTCATTTTTAATTTAAAAGGATCT
AGGTGAAGATCCTTTTTGATAATCTCATGACCAAAATCCCTTAACGTGAGTTTTCGTTCCACTGAGCGTC
AGACCCCGTAGAAAAGATCAAAGGATCTTCTTGAGATCCTTTTTTTCTGCGCGTAATCTGCTGCTTGCAA
ACAAAAAAACCACCGCTACCAGCGGTGGTTTGTTTGCCGGATCAAGAGCTACCAACTCTTTTTCCGAAGG
TAACTGGCTTCAGCAGAGCGCAGATACCAAATACTGTCCTTCTAGTGTAGCCGTAGTTAGGCCACCACTT
CAAGAACTCTGTAGCACCGCCTACATACCTCGCTCTGCTAATCCTGTTACCAGTGGCTGCTGCCAGTGGC
GATAAGTCGTGTCTTACCGGGTTGGACTCAAGACGATAGTTACCGGATAAGGCGCAGCGGTCGGGCTGAA
CGGGGGGTTCGTGCACACAGCCCAGCTTGGAGCGAACGACCTACACCGAACTGAGATACCTACAGCGTGA
GCTATGAGAAAGCGCCACGCTTCCCGAAGGGAGAAAGGCGGACAGGTATCCGGTAAGCGGCAGGGTCGGA
ACAGGAGAGCGCACGAGGGAGCTTCCAGGGGGAAACGCCTGGTATCTTTATAGTCCTGTCGGGTTTCGCC
ACCTCTGACTTGAGCGTCGATTTTTGTGATGCTCGTCAGGGGGGCGGAGCCTATGGAAAAACGCCAGCAA
CGCGGCCTTTTTACGGTTCCTGGCCTTTTGCTGGCCTTTTGCTCACATGTTCTTTCCTGCGTTATCCCCT
GATTCTGTGGATAACCGTATTACCGCCTTTGAGTGAGCTGATACCGCTCGCCGCAGCCGAACGACCGAGC
GCAGCGAGTCAGTGAGCGAGGAAGCGGAAGAGCGCCCAATACGCAAACCGCCTCTCCCCGCGCGTTGGCC
GATTCATTAATGCAGCTGGCACGACAGGTTTCCCGACTGGAAAGCGGGCAGTGAGCGCAACGCAATTAAT
GTGAGTTAGCTCACTCATTAGGCACCCCAGGCTTTACACTTTATGCTTCCGGCTCGTATGTTGTGTGGAA
TTGTGAGCGGATAACAATTTCACACAGGAAACAGCTATGACCATGATTACGCCAAGCGCGCAATTAACCC
TCACTAAAGGGAACAAAAGCTGGAGCTGCAAATACCACCAGAAACTGTTATTCAACAACGACAACAGAAT
ATTAAACGTTAGAGATTAGTTCAAA
