>Addgene plasmid #61395 | pL-SFFV.Reporter.RFP657.PAC | addgene partial sequence | sequence record 107020 | SFFVpro-F 5'-CTTCTGCTTCCCGAGCTCTA-3'
TCCTCCGACAGACTGAGTCGGCCGGTCGAATCAAGCTTATCGATACCGTCGACGGATCCACCGGTGCCAC
CATGTCCGGAGCCACGCGTAGCGAGCTGATCACCGAGAACATGCACATGAAGCTGTACATGGAGGGCACC
GTGAACAACCACCACTTCAAGTGCACATCCGAGGGCGAAGGCAAGCCCTACGAGGGCACCCAGACCCAGA
GAATCAAGGTGGTCGAGGGCGGCCCTCTCCCCTTCGCCTTCGACATCCTGGCTACCAGCTTCATGTACGG
CAGTCACACCTTCATCAACCACACCCAGGGCATCCCCGACTTCTGGAAGCAGTCCTTCCCTGAGGGCTTC
ACATGGGAGAGAGTCACCACATACGAAGACGGGGGCGTGCTGACCGCTACCCAGGACACCAGCCTCCAGG
ACGGCTGCCTCATCTACAACGTCAAGATCAGAGGGGTGAACTTCCCATCCAACGGCCCTGTGATGCAGAA
GAAAACACTCGGCTGGGAGGCCCACACCGAGATGCTGTACCCCGCTGACGGCGGCCTGGAAGGCAGAACC
GCGCTGGCCCTGAAGCTCGTGGGCGGGGGCCACCTGATCTGCAACTTCAAGACCACATACAGATCCAAGA
AACCCGCTAAGAACCTCAAGATGCCCGGCGTCTACTATGTGGACTACAGACTGGAAAGAATCAAGGAGGC
CGACAAAGAGACCTACGTCGAGCAGCACGAGGTGGCTGTGGCCAGATACTGCGACCTCCCTAGCAAACTG
GGGCACAAACTTAATTGAATGCATGAGTAACTGAGGATCCGCCCCTCT
