>Addgene plasmid #61395 | pL-SFFV.Reporter.RFP657.PAC | addgene partial sequence | sequence record 107021 | WPRE-R 5'-CATAGCGTAAAAGGAGCAACA-3'
ATCCAGAGGTTGATTAACAGGAACAGAGCGTAAATAACGGGAAAGTTTCTTAACATGTTTGTCTTGTGGC
AATACACCTGAACTAGTAATTACATATCCCTAAAAATGTAAATGATTGCCCCACCATTTTGTTTTATTAA
CATTTAAATGTATACCCAAATCAAGAAAAACAGAACAAATATGGGAATAAATGGCGGTAAGATGCTCGAA
TTCCTGCAGCCCGGGGGATCCGTCGACGCGGCCGCTTTACTTGTACATCAGGCACCGGGCTTGCGGGTCA
TGCACCAGGTGCGCGGTCCTTCGGGCACCTCGACGTCGGCGGTGACGGTGAAGCCGAGCCGCTCGTAGAA
GGGGAGGTTGCGGGGCGCGGAGGTCTCCAGGAAGGCGGGCACCCCGGCGCGCTCGGCCGCCTCCACTCCG
GGGAGCACGACGGCGCTGCCCAGACCCTTGCCCTGGTGGTCGGGCGAGACGCCGACGGTGGCCAGGAACC
ACGCGGGCTCCTTGGGCCGGTGCGGCGCCAGGAGGCCTTCCATCTGTTGCTGCGCGGCCAGCCGGGAACC
GCTCAACTCGGCCATGCGCGGGCCGATCTCGGCGAACACCGCCCCCGCTTCGACGCTCTCCGGCGTGGTC
CAGACCGCCACCGCGGCGCCGTCGTCCGCGACCCACACCTTGCCGATGTCGAGCCCGACGCGCGTGAGGA
AGAGTTCTTGCAGCTCGGTGACCCGCTCGATGTGGCGGTCCGGATCGACGGTGTGGCGCGTGGCGGG
